>Addgene plasmid #131970 | pDONR221_SLC25A39 | addgene full sequence | sequence record 260016 | Addgene NGS Result
CTTTCCTGCGTTATCCCCTGATTCTGTGGATAACCGTATTACCGCCTTTGAGTGAGCTGATACCGCTCGC
CGCAGCCGAACGACCGAGCGCAGCGAGTCAGTGAGCGAGGAAGCGGAAGAGCGCCCAATACGCAAACCGC
CTCTCCCCGCGCGTTGGCCGATTCATTAATGCAGCTGGCACGACAGGTTTCCCGACTGGAAAGCGGGCAG
TGAGCGCAACGCAATTAATACGCGTACCGCTAGCCAGGAAGAGTTTGTAGAAACGCAAAAAGGCCATCCG
TCAGGATGGCCTTCTGCTTAGTTTGATGCCTGGCAGTTTATGGCGGGCGTCCTGCCCGCCACCCTCCGGG
CCGTTGCTTCACAACGTTCAAATCCGCTCCCGGCGGATTTGTCCTACTCAGGAGAGCGTTCACCGACAAA
CAACAGATAAAACGAAAGGCCCAGTCTTCCGACTGAGCCTTTCGTTTTATTTGATGCCTGGCAGTTCCCT
ACTCTCGCGTTAACGCTAGCATGGATGTTTTCCCAGTCACGACGTTGTAAAACGACGGCCAGTCTTAAGC
TCGGGCCCCAAATAATGATTTTATTTTGACTGATAGTGACCTGTTCGTTGCAACACATTGATGAGCAATG
CTTTTTTATAATGCCAACTTTGTACAAAAAAGCAGGCTCCACCATGGCAGACCAGGATCCAGCAGGAATC
AGCCCTCTGCAGCAGATGGTGGCATCCGGAACAGGAGCAGTGGTGACCTCTCTGTTCATGACACCTCTGG
ACGTGGTGAAGGTGAGGCTGCAGAGCCAGCGCCCAAGCATGGCCTCCGAGCTGATGCCCAGCTCCAGACT
GTGGTCCCTGTCTTACACCAAGCTGCCATCTAGCCTGCAGTCCACCGGCAAGTGCCTGCTGTACTGTAAC
GGCGTGCTGGAGCCACTGTATCTGTGCCCCAATGGCGCCAGGTGTGCCACCTGGTTCCAGGACCCCACAC
GCTTTACCGGCACAATGGATGCTTTTGTGAAAATCGTAAGACATGAGGGCACCAGAACACTGTGGTCTGG
CCTGCCTGCCACCCTGGTCATGACAGTGCCAGCCACCGCCATCTACTTCACCGCCTATGACCAGCTGAAG
GCCTTTCTGTGCGGCCGGGCCCTGACAAGCGATCTGTACGCACCAATGGTGGCAGGCGCCCTGGCACGGC
TGGGCACCGTGACAGTGATCTCCCCTCTGGAGCTGATGAGAACCAAGCTGCAGGCCCAGCACGTGTCTTA
TAGGGAGCTGGGAGCATGCGTGCGGACCGCAGTGGCCCAGGGCGGCTGGAGGTCCCTGTGGCTGGGATGG
GGACCTACAGCCCTGAGGGACGTGCCATTCAGCGCCCTGTACTGGTTTAACTATGAGCTGGTGAAGTCCT
GGCTGAATGGCTTCCGGCCTAAGGATCAGACCTCTGTGGGCATGAGCTTTGTGGCAGGAGGAATCAGCGG
AACCGTGGCAGCCGTGCTGACACTGCCATTCGACGTGGTGAAGACACAGAGGCAGGTGGCCCTGGGAGCA
ATGGAGGCCGTGAGAGTGAACCCCCTGCACGTGGATTCTACCTGGCTGCTGCTGCGGAGAATCAGGGCCG
AGAGCGGCACAAAGGGCCTGTTCGCCGGCTTTCTGCCCCGCATCATCAAGGCCGCCCCTTCCTGCGCCAT
CATGATCTCTACCTATGAGTTTGGCAAGTCCTTCTTTCAGAGGCTGAATCAGGATCGCCTGCTGGGCGGC
GACCCAGCTTTCTTGTACAAAGTTGGCATTATAAGAAAGCATTGCTTATCAATTTGTTGCAACGAACAGG
TCACTATCAGTCAAAATAAAATCATTATTTGCCATCCAGCTGATATCCCCTATAGTGAGTCGTATTACAT
GGTCATAGCTGTTTCCTGGCAGCTCTGGCCCGTGTCTCAAAATCTCTGATGTTACATTGCACAAGATAAA
AATATATCATCATGAACAATAAAACTGTCTGCTTACATAAACAGTAATACAAGGGGTGTTATGAGCCATA
TTCAACGGGAAACGTCGAGGCCGCGATTAAATTCCAACATGGATGCTGATTTATATGGGTATAAATGGGC
TCGCGATAATGTCGGGCAATCAGGTGCGACAATCTATCGCTTGTATGGGAAGCCCGATGCGCCAGAGTTG
TTTCTGAAACATGGCAAAGGTAGCGTTGCCAATGATGTTACAGATGAGATGGTCAGACTAAACTGGCTGA
CGGAATTTATGCCTCTTCCGACCATCAAGCATTTTATCCGTACTCCTGATGATGCATGGTTACTCACCAC
TGCGATCCCCGGAAAAACAGCATTCCAGGTATTAGAAGAATATCCTGATTCAGGTGAAAATATTGTTGAT
GCGCTGGCAGTGTTCCTGCGCCGGTTGCATTCGATTCCTGTTTGTAATTGTCCTTTTAACAGCGATCGCG
TATTTCGTCTCGCTCAGGCGCAATCACGAATGAATAACGGTTTGGTTGATGCGAGTGATTTTGATGACGA
GCGTAATGGCTGGCCTGTTGAACAAGTCTGGAAAGAAATGCATAAACTTTTGCCATTCTCACCGGATTCA
GTCGTCACTCATGGTGATTTCTCACTTGATAACCTTATTTTTGACGAGGGGAAATTAATAGGTTGTATTG
ATGTTGGACGAGTCGGAATCGCAGACCGATACCAGGATCTTGCCATCCTATGGAACTGCCTCGGTGAGTT
TTCTCCTTCATTACAGAAACGGCTTTTTCAAAAATATGGTATTGATAATCCTGATATGAATAAATTGCAG
TTTCATTTGATGCTCGATGAGTTTTTCTAATCAGAATTGGTTAATTGGTTGTAACACTGGCAGAGCATTA
CGCTGACTTGACGGGACGGCGCAAGCTCATGACCAAAATCCCTTAACGTGAGTTACGCGTCGTTCCACTG
AGCGTCAGACCCCGTAGAAAAGATCAAAGGATCTTCTTGAGATCCTTTTTTTCTGCGCGTAATCTGCTGC
TTGCAAACAAAAAAACCACCGCTACCAGCGGTGGTTTGTTTGCCGGATCAAGAGCTACCAACTCTTTTTC
CGAAGGTAACTGGCTTCAGCAGAGCGCAGATACCAAATACTGTTCTTCTAGTGTAGCCGTAGTTAGGCCA
CCACTTCAAGAACTCTGTAGCACCGCCTACATACCTCGCTCTGCTAATCCTGTTACCAGTGGCTGCTGCC
AGTGGCGATAAGTCGTGTCTTACCGGGTTGGACTCAAGACGATAGTTACCGGATAAGGCGCAGCGGTCGG
GCTGAACGGGGGGTTCGTGCACACAGCCCAGCTTGGAGCGAACGACCTACACCGAACTGAGATACCTACA
GCGTGAGCTATGAGAAAGCGCCACGCTTCCCGAAGGGAGAAAGGCGGACAGGTATCCGGTAAGCGGCAGG
GTCGGAACAGGAGAGCGCACGAGGGAGCTTCCAGGGGGAAACGCCTGGTATCTTTATAGTCCTGTCGGGT
TTCGCCACCTCTGACTTGAGCGTCGATTTTTGTGATGCTCGTCAGGGGGGCGGAGCCTATGGAAAAACGC
CAGCAACGCGGCCTTTTTACGGTTCCTGGCCTTTTGCTGGCCTTTTGCTCACATGTT
Features (pLannotate 1.2.2; 10 found; start..end, strand, type, name):
    121..213     +  CDS            lacI (fragment): lac repressor; lacI; The lac repressor binds to the lac operator to inhibit transcription in E. coli. This inhibition can be relieved by adding lactose or isopropyl-β-D-thiogalactopyranoside (IPTG).
    268..295     -  terminator     rrnB T2 terminator: transcription terminator T2 from the E. coli rrnB gene
    427..470     +  terminator     rrnB T1 terminator: Escherichia coli rrnB; transcription terminator T1 from the E. coli rrnB gene
    517..553     -  CDS            lacZα (fragment): LacZα fragment of β-galactosidase; lacZ fragment
    569..668     +  protein_bind   attL1: mutant version of attL; recombination site for the Gateway® LR reaction LR Clonase™
    674..1750    +  CDS            SLC25A39: S2539_HUMAN - Experimental evidence at transcript level: Swiss-Prot protein existence level 2. Required for normal heme biosynthesis. From Homo sapiens (Human).
   1752..1851    -  protein_bind   attL2: mutant version of attL; recombination site for the Gateway® LR reaction LR Clonase™
   1869..1887    -  promoter       T7 promoter: promoter for bacteriophage T7 RNA polymerase
   2021..2830    +  CDS            KanR: aminoglycoside phosphotransferase; aph(3')-Ia; confers resistance to kanamycin in bacteria or G418 (Geneticin®) in eukaryotes
   2977..3565    +  rep_origin     ori: high-copy-number ColE1/pMB1/pBR322/pUC origin of replication
