[The description below was written by a language model from this plasmid's Addgene catalogue record and pLannotate feature annotations shown in this document.]
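Description:
pDONR221_SLC25A39 is a Gateway entry clone built on the pDONR221 backbone, carrying a codon-optimized open reading frame for human SLC25A39 (also known as CGI-69 or FLJ22407), a member of the mitochondrial solute carrier family 25. The sequenced plasmid is 3,627 nt. It is maintained in E. coli through a high-copy ColE1/pUC-type origin of replication and selected with kanamycin via an aminoglycoside phosphotransferase (KanR) gene.

The 1,077 bp ORF sits directly between attL1 and attL2 recombination sites, the arrangement produced when a coding sequence is recombined into a donor vector. These sites allow the insert to be transferred directionally, by an LR Clonase reaction, into any attR-containing destination vector. Upstream of the cassette lie the rrnB T1 and T2 transcription terminators, which insulate the insert from read-through transcription originating in the backbone and so limit unintended expression in bacteria. A T7 promoter lies just outside attL2 in reverse orientation, and short lacI and lacZα fragments are annotated as backbone remnants with no functional role here; M13 forward and reverse primer sites flank the cassette for sequence verification. Although the catalogue lists the vector type as mammalian expression, the feature table shows no eukaryotic promoter, polyadenylation signal or epitope tag, so the plasmid is not itself an expression construct. Promoter, tags and selection for the target host are supplied by the chosen destination vector.

The clone belongs to a consortium-generated collection of solute carrier transporter ORFs. It is intended as a source of SLC25A39 for subcloning into custom expression vectors for functional and drug-discovery studies of SLC transporters.
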