Addgene plasmid #131970: pDONR221_SLC25A39
Purpose: Gateway entry clone with codon-optimized ORF sequence for subcloning into custom expression vectors
Depositing lab: RESOLUTE Consortium & Giulio Superti-Furga. Depositing organization: CeMM Research Center for Molecular Medicine. Publication: The RESOLUTE consortium: unlocking SLC transporters for drug discovery. Superti-Furga G, Lackner D, Wiedmer T, Ingles-Prieto A, Barbosa B, Girardi E, Goldmann U, Gurtl B, Klavins K, Klimek C, Lindinger S, Lineiro-Retes E, Muller AC, Onstein S, Redinger G, Reil D, Sedlyarov V, Wolf G, Crawford M, Everley R, ... Steppan CM. Nat Rev Drug Discov. 2020 Jul;19(7):429-430. doi: 10.1038/d41573-020-00056-6. PubMed 32265506.
Backbone
  Vector backbone: pDONR221
  Backbone manufacturer: Thermo Fisher Scientific
  Backbone size w/o insert (bp): 2550
  Vector type: Mammalian Expression
Growth in bacteria
  Bacterial resistance: Kanamycin, 50 μg/mL
  Growth temperature: 37°C
  Growth strain: Stbl3
  Copy number: High Copy
Gene/Insert
  Gene/Insert name: SLC25A39 (alt name: FLJ22407, CGI-69)
  Species: H. sapiens (human)
  Insert size (bp): 1077
  Entrez Gene: SLC25A39 (a.k.a. CGI-69, CGI69)
  Cloning method: Gateway Cloning
  Sequencing primers: 5′ M13-fwd; 3′ M13-rev
Terms and licenses: Academic/Nonprofit Terms; Industry Terms
Depositor comments: For more information on the full Resolute plasmid collection, please see www.addgene.org/depositor-collections/re-solute/. Please provide your feedback on this plasmid to the RESOLUTE consortium by filling out their RESOLUTE repository feedback form: https://forms.office.com/Pages/ResponsePage.aspx?id=0e05yklzmkS7rjFGQL4N7z4feCLQvEJAmVcOCM_u885UN1JJRko0Ukg4TVQwNTZLOUxPQVJWT1NHUCQlQCN0PWcu
How to cite: pDONR221_SLC25A39 was a gift from RESOLUTE Consortium & Giulio Superti-Furga (Addgene plasmid # 131970 ; http://n2t.net/addgene:131970 ; RRID:Addgene_131970)
