>Addgene plasmid #131970 | pDONR221_SLC25A39 | depositor partial sequence | sequence record 253340 | Codon-optimized ORF of SLC25A39
ATGGCAGACCAGGATCCAGCAGGAATCAGCCCTCTGCAGCAGATGGTGGCATCCGGAACAGGAGCAGTGG
TGACCTCTCTGTTCATGACACCTCTGGACGTGGTGAAGGTGAGGCTGCAGAGCCAGCGCCCAAGCATGGC
CTCCGAGCTGATGCCCAGCTCCAGACTGTGGTCCCTGTCTTACACCAAGCTGCCATCTAGCCTGCAGTCC
ACCGGCAAGTGCCTGCTGTACTGTAACGGCGTGCTGGAGCCACTGTATCTGTGCCCCAATGGCGCCAGGT
GTGCCACCTGGTTCCAGGACCCCACACGCTTTACCGGCACAATGGATGCTTTTGTGAAAATCGTAAGACA
TGAGGGCACCAGAACACTGTGGTCTGGCCTGCCTGCCACCCTGGTCATGACAGTGCCAGCCACCGCCATC
TACTTCACCGCCTATGACCAGCTGAAGGCCTTTCTGTGCGGCCGGGCCCTGACAAGCGATCTGTACGCAC
CAATGGTGGCAGGCGCCCTGGCACGGCTGGGCACCGTGACAGTGATCTCCCCTCTGGAGCTGATGAGAAC
CAAGCTGCAGGCCCAGCACGTGTCTTATAGGGAGCTGGGAGCATGCGTGCGGACCGCAGTGGCCCAGGGC
GGCTGGAGGTCCCTGTGGCTGGGATGGGGACCTACAGCCCTGAGGGACGTGCCATTCAGCGCCCTGTACT
GGTTTAACTATGAGCTGGTGAAGTCCTGGCTGAATGGCTTCCGGCCTAAGGATCAGACCTCTGTGGGCAT
GAGCTTTGTGGCAGGAGGAATCAGCGGAACCGTGGCAGCCGTGCTGACACTGCCATTCGACGTGGTGAAG
ACACAGAGGCAGGTGGCCCTGGGAGCAATGGAGGCCGTGAGAGTGAACCCCCTGCACGTGGATTCTACCT
GGCTGCTGCTGCGGAGAATCAGGGCCGAGAGCGGCACAAAGGGCCTGTTCGCCGGCTTTCTGCCCCGCAT
CATCAAGGCCGCCCCTTCCTGCGCCATCATGATCTCTACCTATGAGTTTGGCAAGTCCTTCTTTCAGAGG
CTGAATCAGGATCGCCTGCTGGGCGGC
